>Addgene plasmid #146700 | pT7-EGFP-C1-HsNot1iso2_J | depositor full sequence | sequence record 289146 | Full Sequence
TAGTTATTAATAGTAATCAATTACGGGGTCATTAGTTCATAGCCCATATATGGAGTTCCGCGTTACATAA
CTTACGGTAAATGGCCCGCCTGGCTGACCGCCCAACGACCCCCGCCCATTGACGTCAATAATGACGTATG
TTCCCATAGTAACGCCAATAGGGACTTTCCATTGACGTCAATGGGTGGAGTATTTACGGTAAACTGCCCA
CTTGGCAGTACATCAAGTGTATCATATGCCAAGTACGCCCCCTATTGACGTCAATGACGGTAAATGGCCC
GCCTGGCATTATGCCCAGTACATGACCTTATGGGACTTTCCTACTTGGCAGTACATCTACGTATTAGTCA
TCGCTATTACCATGGTGATGCGGTTTTGGCAGTACATCAATGGGCGTGGATAGCGGTTTGACTCACGGGG
ATTTCCAAGTCTCCACCCCATTGACGTCAATGGGAGTTTGTTTTGGCACCAAAATCAACGGGACTTTCCA
AAATGTCGTAACAACTCCGCCCCATTGACGCAAATGGGCGGTAGGCGTGTACGGTGGGAGGTCTATATAA
GCAGAGCTCTCTGGCTAACTAGAGAACCCACTGCTTACTGGCTTATCGAAATTAATACGACTCACTATAG
GGAGACCCAAGCTCTAGCGCTACCGGTCGCCACCATGGTGAGCAAGGGCGAGGAGCTGTTCACCGGGGTG
GTGCCCATCCTGGTCGAGCTGGACGGCGACGTAAACGGCCACAAGTTCAGCGTGTCCGGCGAGGGCGAGG
GCGATGCCACCTACGGCAAGCTGACCCTGAAGTTCATCTGCACCACCGGCAAGCTGCCCGTGCCCTGGCC
CACCCTCGTGACCACCCTGACCTACGGCGTGCAGTGCTTCAGCCGCTACCCCGACCACATGAAGCAGCAC
GACTTCTTCAAGTCCGCCATGCCCGAAGGCTACGTCCAGGAGCGCACCATCTTCTTCAAGGACGACGGCA
ACTACAAGACCCGCGCCGAGGTGAAGTTCGAGGGCGACACCCTGGTGAACCGCATCGAGCTGAAGGGCAT
CGACTTCAAGGAGGACGGCAACATCCTGGGGCACAAGCTGGAGTACAACTACAACAGCCACAACGTCTAT
ATCATGGCCGACAAGCAGAAGAACGGCATCAAGGTGAACTTCAAGATCCGCCACAACATCGAGGACGGCA
GCGTGCAGCTCGCCGACCACTACCAGCAGAACACCCCCATCGGCGACGGCCCCGTGCTGCTGCCCGACAA
CCACTACCTGAGCACCCAGTCCGCCCTGAGCAAAGACCCCAACGAGAAGCGCGATCACATGGTCCTGCTG
GAGTTCGTGACCGCCGCCGGGATCACTCTCGGCATGGACGAGCTGTACAAGTCCGGACTCAGATCTCGAG
CTATGAATCTTGACTCGCTCTCGCTGGCCTTGTCTCAAATCAGCTACCTGGTGGACAATTTAACCAAGAA
AAATTACCGAGCCAGCCAGCAGGAAATACAGCATATTGTGAATCGGCACGGTCCTGAGGCAGACAGGCAT
TTATTACGCTGCCTATTTTCGCATGTGGATTTCAGTGGCGATGGTAAAAGCAGTGGCAAAGATTTCCATC
AGACTCAGTTTCTGATTCAGGAGTGTGCGTTGCTGATTACAAAGCCAAATTTTATCTCGACGCTGTCCTA
TGCCATTGATAATCCATTGCACTATCAGAAGAGTTTAAAGCCTGCACCCCACTTATTTGCCCAGCTGAGT
AAAGTGCTCAAATTAAGCAAAGTACAAGAGGTAATTTTTGGCCTTGCCCTGTTGAATTCTTCCAGCTCAG
ATCTTAGAGGTTTCGCTGCCCAGTTTATCAAACAGAAGCTTCCAGATCTTCTGCGTTCTTACATTGACGC
AGACGTCAGTGGAAATCAAGAAGGTGGCTTCCAAGATATAGCAATAGAGGTCCTACACCTCCTCCTCTCC
CATCTCCTCTTTGGGCAGAAGGGAGCCTTTGGAGTTGGACAAGAACAGATAGACGCTTTTCTTAAGACGC
TGCGCAGAGATTTTCCCCAAGAACGCTGTCCCGTGGTGCTCGCACCACTTTTATACCCTGAAAAACGGGA
CATTCTAATGGACAGGATCCTGCCTGATTCCGGAGGGGTAGCTAAAACCATGATGGAGAGCTCTTTGGCT
GATTTCATGCAAGAAGTAGGCTATGGCTTTTGTGCAAGTATTGAAGAATGTCGCAATATAATCGTGCAGT
TTGGTGTTCGGGAGGTCACAGCTGCCCAGGTTGCAAGGGTTTTGGGAATGATGGCTCGAACTCATTCAGG
ATTAACAGATGGCATTCCATTACAGAGTATTTCTGCTCCGGGCAGTGGGATCTGGAGTGATGGGAAAGAT
AAAAGTGATGGAGCACAGGCACACACATGGAATGTAGAAGTCTTGATTGACGTTCTTAAAGAACTGAATC
CAAGTTTGAATTTCAAGGAAGTAACTTATGAACTGGACCATCCTGGATTTCAAATTCGTGACAGTAAAGG
ACTTCATAATGTGGTTTATGGCATTCAGAGGGGTTTGGGTATGGAAGTGTTCCCAGTAGACCTCATATAT
AGACCTTGGAAACATGCTGAAGGCCAGCTCTCCTTCATTCAACATTCCCTTATAAATCCAGAGATCTTCT
GTTTTGCTGACTATCCCTGTCATACTGTTGCCACTGATATTCTGAAAGCACCACCAGAGGATGACAATCG
AGAAATTGCCACATGGAAGAGCTTGGATTTGATTGAATCTCTGCTGAGGCTTGCAGAGGTTGGGCAGTAT
GAGCAAGTCAAACAGCTCTTCAGCTTCCCTATCAAACACTGTCCAGACATGCTGGTATTGGCCTTACTAC
AAATTAACACCTCTTGGCATACCTTGCGCCATGAACTTATCTCCACTCTGATGCCAATTTTCCTTGGAAA
CCATCCTAACTCAGCTATTATTTTGCACTATGCATGGCATGGGCAGGGACAGTCTCCCTCAATTCGCCAA
CTTATCATGCATGCAATGGCAGAATGGTACATGAGAGGGGAGCAGTATGATCAGGCCAAATTGTCTCGAA
TACTTGATGTGGCCCAGGACTTGAAGGCCTTGTCAATGCTGCTAAATGGTACTCCATTTGCCTTTGTTAT
TGACCTTGCTGCACTTGCTTCACGTCGTGAATACCTCAAACTTGATAAGTGGCTCACAGATAAAATTCGA
GAGCATGGGGAGCCTTTTATCCAGGCGTGTATGACTTTTTTAAAGAGACGGTGTCCTTCTATTTTGGGCG
GACTTGCCCCAGAAAAAGACCAGCCCAAAAGTGCTCAACTTCCTCCAGAAACTTTGGCGACAATGTTGGC
CTGTCTGCAAGCTTGTGCAGGGAGTGTTTCTCAGGAGCTATCAGAAACTATCCTCACCATGGTAGCCAAT
TGCAGTAATGTTATGAATAAGGCCAGACAACCACCACCTGGAGTTATGCCAAAAGGACGTCCTCCTAGTG
CTAGCAGCTTAGATGCCATTTCTCCTGTTCAGATTGACCCTCTTGCTGGAATGACATCTCTTAGTATAGG
TGGTTCAGCTGCCCCTCACACCCAGAGTATGCAGGGTTTTCCTCCAAATTTGGGTTCTGCATTCAGTACC
CCTCAGTCACCAGCAAAAGCATTTCCACCCCTTTCAACCCCCAATCAGACCACTGCATTCAGTGGTATTG
GAGGACTTTCATCACAGCTTCCAGTAGGTGGTCTTGGCACAGGCAGCCTGACTGGTATAGGAACTGGTGC
TCTTGGACTCCCTGCAGTGAATAACGACCCTTTTGTACAGAGGAAACTGGGCACCTCTGGACTGAATCAG
CCTACATTCCAGCAGACGGACTTGTCTCAGGTGTGGCCAGAGGCAAACCAGCACTTTAGTAAAGAGATAG
ATGATGAAGCAAACAGCTATTTCCAGCGAATATATAATCATCCACCACATCCAACCATGTCTGTTGATGA
GGTATTAGAAATGCTGCAGAGATTTAAAGACTCTACTATAAAGAGGGAACGAGAAGTATTTAACTGTATG
CTAAGGAACTTGTTTGAAGAATATCGTTTTTTTCCCCAGTATCCTGATAAAGAGTTACATATAACAGCCT
GCCTATTTGGTGGTATAATTGAGAAAGGACTGGTCACTTACATGGCACTAGGTCTGGCTCTACGATATGT
TCTTGAAGCCTTACGCAAGCCTTTTGGATCCAAAATGTATTATTTCGGGATTGCTGCACTAGATAGATTT
AAAAACAGATTGAAGGACTATCCCCAGTATTGTCAGCATTTGGCTTCTATCAGTCACTTTATGCAATTTC
CACATCATTTACAGGAGTATATTGAGTATGGACAGCAGTCTAGAGATCCTCCTGTGAAAATGCAAGGCTC
TATCACAACCCCTGGAAGTATTGCACTGGCTCAGGCCCAGGCTCAGGCCCAGGTTCCAGCAAAAGCTCCT
CTTGCTGGTCAAGTTAGCACTATGGTAACCACCTCAACAACTACCACTGTTGCTAAAACGGTTACGGTCA
CCAGGCCAACTGGAGTCAGCTTTAAGAAAGATGTGCCACCTTCTATTAATACTACAAATATAGATACGTT
GCTTGTGGCCACAGATCAAACTGAGAGAATTGTGGAGCCCCCAGAAAATATCCAGGAGAAAATTGCTTTT
ATTTTCAATAATCTCTCACAGTCAAATATGACACAAAAGGTTGAAGAGCTAAAGGAAACGGTGAAAGAAG
AATTTATGCCTTGGGTTTCACAGTATCTGGTTATGAAGAGAGTCAGTATTGAGCCAAACTTTCATAGCCT
GTATTCAAACTTCCTTGACACGCTGAAGAATCCTGAATTTAACAAGATGGTTCTGAATGAGACCTACAGA
AACATTAAAGTGCTCCTGACCTCTGATAAAGCTGCAGCCAATTTCTCAGATCGTTCTTTGCTGAAGAACT
TGGGACATTGGCTAGGAATGATCACATTAGCTAAAAACAAACCCATCTTACACACTGACTTGGATGTGAA
ATCATTGCTGCTAGAGGCTTATGTTAAAGGACAACAAGAATTGCTCTATGTAGTGCCCTTTGTTGCCAAA
GTCTTAGAATCTAGCATTCGTAGTGTGGTTTTTAGGCCACCAAACCCTTGGACAATGGCAATTATGAATG
TATTAGCTGAGCTACATCAGGAGCATGACTTAAAGTTAAACTTGAAGTTTGAAATCGAGGTTCTCTGCAA
GAACCTTGCATTAGACATCAATGAGCTAAAACCTGGAAACCTCCTAAAGGATAAAGATCGCCTGAAGAAT
TTAGATGAGCAACTCTCTGCTCCAAAGAAAGATGTCAAGCAGCCAGAAGAACTCCCTCCCATCACAACCA
CAACAACTTCTACTACACCAGCTACCAACACCACTTGTACAGCCACGGTTCCACCACAGCCACAGTACAG
CTACCACGACATCAATGTCTATTCCCTTGCGGGCTTGGCACCACACATTACTCTAAATCCAACAATTCCC
TTGTTTCAGGCCCATCCACAGTTGAAGCAGTGTGTGCGTCAGGCAATTGAACGGGCTGTCCAGGAGCTGG
TCCATCCTGTGGTGGATCGATCAATTAAGATTGCCATGACTACTTGTGAGCAAATAGTCAGGAAGGATTT
TGCCCTGGATTCGGAGGAATCTCGAATGCGAATAGCAGCTCATCACATGATGCGTAACTTGACAGCTGGA
ATGGCTATGATTACATGCAGGGAACCTTTGCTCATGAGCATATCTACCAACTTAAAAAACAGTTTTGCCT
CAGCCCTTCGTACTGCTTCCCCACAACAAAGAGAAATGATGGATCAGGCAGCTGCTCAATTAGCTCAGGA
CAATTGTGAGTTGGCTTGCTGTTTTATTCAGAAGACTGCAGTAGAAAAAGCAGGCCCTGAGATGGACAAG
AGATTAGCAACTGAATTTGAGCTGAGAAAACATGCTAGGCAAGAAGGACGCAGATACTGTGATCCTGTTG
TTTTAACATATCAAGCTGAACGGATGCCAGAGCAAATCAGGCTGAAAGTTGGTGGTGTGGACCCAAAGCA
GTTGGCTGTTTACGAAGAGTTTGCACGCAATGTTCCTGGCTTCTTACCTACAAATGACTTAAGTCAGCCC
ACGGGATTTTTAGCCCAGCCCATGAAGCAAGCTTGGGCAACAGATGATGTAGCTCAGATTTATGATAAGT
GTATTACAGAACTGGAGCAACATCTACATGCCATCCCACCAACTTTGGCCATGAACCCTCAAGCTCAGGC
TCTTCGAAGTCTCTTGGAGGTTGTAGTTTTATCTCGAAACTCTCGGGATGCCATAGCTGCTCTTGGATTG
CTCCAAAAGGCTGTAGAGGGCTTACTAGATGCCACAAGTGGTGCTGATGCTGACCTTCTGCTGCGCTACA
GGGAATGCCACCTCTTGGTCCTAAAAGCTCTGCAGGATGGCCGGGCATATGGGTCTCCATGGTGCAACAA
ACAGATCACAAGGTGCCTAATTGAATGTCGAGATGAATATAAATATAATGTGGAGGCTGTGGAGCTGCTA
ATTCGCAATCATTTGGTTAATATGCAGCAGTATGATCTTCACCTAGCGCAGTCAATGGAGAATGGCTTAA
ACTACATGGCTGTGGCATTTGCTATGCAGTTAGTAAAAATCCTGCTGGTGGATGAAAGGAGTGTTGCTCA
TGTTACTGAGGCAGATCTGTTCCACACCATTGAAACCCTCATGAGGATTAATGCTCATTCCAGAGGCAAT
GCTCCAGAAGGATTGCCCCAGCTGATGGAAGTAGTGCGATCCAACTATGAAGCAATGATTGATCGTGCTC
ATGGAGGCCCAAACTTTATGATGCATTCTGGGATCTCTCAAGCCTCAGAGTATGATGACCCTCCAGGCCT
GAGGGAGAAGGCAGAGTATCTTCTGAGGGAATGGGTGAATCTCTACCATTCAGCAGCAGCTGGCCGCGAC
AGTACCAAAGCTTTCTCTGCATTTGTTGGACAGATGCACCAGCAAGGAATACTGAAGACCGATGATCTCA
TAACAAGGTTCTTTCGTCTGTGTACTGAAATGTGTGTTGAAATCAGTTACCGTGCTCAGGCTGAGCAGCA
GCACAATCCTGCTGCCAATCCCACCATGATCCGAGCCAAGTGCTATCACAACCTGGATGCCTTTGTTCGA
CTCATTGCACTGCTCGTGAAACACTCAGGGGAGGCCACCAACACTGTCACAAAGATTAATCTGCTGAACA
AGGTCCTTGGTATAGTAGTGGGAGTTCTCCTTCAGGATCATGATGTTCGTCAGAGTGAATTTCAGCAACT
TCCCTACCATCGAATTTTTATCATGCTTCTCTTGGAACTCAATGCACCTGAGCATGTGTTGGAAACCATT
AATTTCCAGACACTTACAGCTTTCTGCAATACATTCCACATCTTGAGGCCTACCAAAGCTCCTGGCTTTG
TATATGCCTGGCTTGAACTGATTTCCCATCGGATATTTATTGCAAGAATGCTGGCACATACGCCACAGCA
GAAGGGGTGGCCTATGTATGCACAGCTACTGATTGATTTATTCAAATATTTAGCGCCTTTCCTTAGAAAT
GTGGAACTCACCAAACCTATGCAAATCCTCTACAAGGGCACTTTAAGAGTGCTGCTGGTTCTTTTGCATG
ATTTCCCAGAGTTCCTTTGTGATTACCATTATGGGTTCTGTGATGTGATCCCACCTAATTGTATCCAGTT
AAGAAATTTGATCCTGAGTGCCTTTCCAAGAAACATGAGGCTCCCCGACCCATTCACTCCTAATCTAAAG
GTGGACATGTTGAGTGAAATTAACATTGCTCCCCGGATTCTCACCAATTTCACTGGAGTAATGCCACCTC
AGTTCAAAAAGGATTTGGATTCCTATCTTAAAACTCGATCACCAGTCACTTTCCTGTCTGATCTGCGCAG
CAACCTACAGGTATCCAATGAACCTGGGAATCGCTACAACCTCCAGCTCATCAATGCACTGGTGCTCTAT
GTCGGGACTCAGGCCATTGCGCACATCCACAACAAGGGCAGCACACCTTCAATGAGCACCATCACTCACT
CAGCACACATGGATATCTTCCAGAATTTGGCTGTGGACTTGGACACTGAGGGTCGCTATCTCTTTTTGAA
TGCAATTGCAAATCAGCTCCGGTACCCAAATAGCCACACTCACTACTTCAGTTGCACCATGCTGTACCTT
TTTGCAGAGGCCAATACGGAAGCCATCCAAGAACAGATCACAAGAGTTCTCTTGGAACGGTTGATTGTAA
ATAGGCCACATCCTTGGGGTCTTCTTATTACCTTCATTGAGCTGATTAAAAACCCAGCGTTTAAGTTCTG
GAACCATGAATTTGTACACTGTGCCCCAGAAATCGAAAAGTTATTCCAGTCGGTCGCACAGTGCTGCATG
GGACAGAAGCAGGCCCAGCAAGTAATGGAAGGGACAGGTGCCAGTTAGCCGCGGGCCCGGGATCCACCGG
ATCTAGATAACTGATCATAATCAGCCATACCACATTTGTAGAGGTTTTACTTGCTTTAAAAAACCTCCCA
CACCTCCCCCTGAACCTGAAACATAAAATGAATGCAATTGTTGTTGTTAACTTGTTTATTGCAGCTTATA
ATGGTTACAAATAAAGCAATAGCATCACAAATTTCACAAATAAAGCATTTTTTTCACTGCATTCTAGTTG
TGGTTTGTCCAAACTCATCAATGTATCTTAACGCGTAAATTGTAAGCGTTAATATTTTGTTAAAATTCGC
GTTAAATTTTTGTTAAATCAGCTCATTTTTTAACCAATAGGCCGAAATCGGCAAAATCCCTTATAAATCA
AAAGAATAGACCGAGATAGGGT
[37 nt withheld, positions 8913-8949]
AAAGAACGTGGACTCCAACGTCAAAGG
[49 nt withheld, positions 8977-9025]
T
[91 nt withheld, positions 9027-9117]
G
[124 nt withheld, positions 9119-9242]
CAGGTGGCACTTTTCGGGGAAATGTGCGCGGAACCCCTATTTGTTTATTTTTCTAAATACATTCAAATAT
GTATCCGCTCATGAGACAATAACCCTGATAAATGCTTCAATAATATTGAAAAAGGAAGAGTCCTGAGGCG
GAAAGAACCAGCTGTGGAATGTGTGTCAGTTAGGGTGTGGAAAGTCCCCAGGCTCCCCAGCAGGCAGAAG
TATGCAAAGCATGCATCTCAATTAGTCAGCAACCAGGTGTGGAAAGTCCCCAGGCTCCCCAGCAGGCAGA
AGTATGCAAAGCATGCATCTCAATTAGTCAGCAACCATAGTCCCGCCCCTAACTCCGCCCATCCCGCCCC
TAACTCCGCCCAGTTCCGCCCATTCTCCGCCCCATGGCTGACTAATTTTTTTTATTTATGCAGAGGCCGA
GGCCGCCTCGGCCTCTGAGCTATTCCAGAAGTAGTGAGGAGGCTTTTTTGGAGGCCTAGGCTTTTGCAAA
GATCGATCAAGAGACAGGATGAGGATCGTTTCGCATGATTGAACAAGATGGATTGCACGCAGGTTCTCCG
GCCGCTTGGGTGGAGAGGCTATTCGGCTATGACTGGGCACAACAGACAATCGGCTGCTCTGATGCCGCCG
TGTTCCGGCTGTCAGCGCAGGGGCGCCCGGTTCTTTTTGTCAAGACCGACCTGTCCGGTGCCCTGAATGA
ACTGCAAGACGAGGCAGCGCGGCTATCGTGGCTGGCCACGACGGGCGTTCCTTGCGCAGCTGTGCTCGAC
GTTGTCACTGAAGCGGGAAGGGACTGGCTGCTATTGGGCGAAGTGCCGGGGCAGGATCTCCTGTCATCTC
ACCTTGCTCCTGCCGAGAAAGTATCCATCATGGCTGATGCAATGCGGCGGCTGCATACGCTTGATCCGGC
TACCTGCCCATTCGACCACCAAGCGAAACATCGCATCGAGCGAGCACGTACTCGGATGGAAGCCGGTCTT
GTCGATCAGGATGATCTGGACGAAGAGCATCAGGGGCTCGCGCCAGCCGAACTGTTCGCCAGGCTCAAGG
CGAGCATGCCCGACGGCGAGGATCTCGTCGTGACCCATGGCGATGCCTGCTTGCCGAATATCATGGTGGA
AAATGGCCGCTTTTCTGGATTCATCGACTGTGGCCGGCTGGGTGTGGCGGACCGCTATCAGGACATAGCG
TTGGCTACCCGTGATATTGCTGAAGAGCTTGGCGGCGAATGGGCTGACCGCTTCCTCGTGCTTTACGGTA
TCGCCGCTCCCGATTCGCAGCGCATCGCCTTCTATCGCCTTCTTGACGAGTTCTTCTGAGCGGGACTCTG
GGGTTCGAAATGACCGACCAAGCGACGCCCAACCTGCCATCACGAGATTTCGATTCCACCGCCGCCTTCT
ATGAAAGGTTGGGCTTCGGAATCGTTTTCCGGGACGCCGGCTGGATGATCCTCCAGCGCGGGGATCTCAT
GCTGGAGTTCTTCGCCCACCCTAGGGGGAGGCTAACTGAAACACGGAAGGAGACAATACCGGAAGGAACC
CGCGCTATGACGGCAATAAAAAGACAGAATAAAACGCACGGTGTTGGGTCGTTTGTTCATAAACGCGGGG
TTCGGTCCCAGGGCTGGCACTCTGTCGATACCCCACCGAGACCCCATTGGGGCCAATACGCCCGCGTTTC
TTCCTTTTCCCCACCCCACCCCCCAAGTTCGGGTGAAGGCCCAGGGCTCGCAGCCAACGTCGGGGCGGCA
GGCCCTGCCATAGCCTCAGGTTACTCATATATACTTTAGATTGATTTAAAACTTCATTTTTAATTTAAAA
GGATCTAGGTGAAGATCCTTTTTGATAATCTCATGACCAAAATCCCTTAACGTGAGTTTTCGTTCCACTG
AGCGTCAGACCCCGTAGAAAAGATCAAAGGATCTTCTTGAGATCCTTTTTTTCTGCGCGTAATCTGCTGC
TTGCAAACAAAAAAACCACCGCTACCAGCGGTGGTTTGTTTGCCGGATCAAGAGCTACCAACTCTTTTTC
CGAAGGTAACTGGCTTCAGCAGAGCGCAGATACCAAATACTGTCCTTCTAGTGTAGCCGTAGTTAGGCCA
CCACTTCAAGAACTCTGTAGCACCGCCTACATACCTCGCTCTGCTAATCCTGTTACCAGTGGCTGCTGCC
AGTGGCGATAAGTCGTGTCTTACCGGGTTGGACTCAAGACGATAGTTACCGGATAAGGCGCAGCGGTCGG
GCTGAACGGGGGGTTCGTGCACACAGCCCAGCTTGGAGCGAACGACCTACACCGAACTGAGATACCTACA
GCGTGAGCTATGAGAAAGCGCCACGCTTCCCGAAGGGAGAAAGGCGGACAGGTATCCGGTAAGCGGCAGG
GTCGGAACAGGAGAGCGCACGAGGGAGCTTCCAGGGGGAAACGCCTGGTATCTTTATAGTCCTGTCGGGT
TTCGCCACCTCTGACTTGAGCGTCGATTTTTGTGATGCTCGTCAGGGGGGCGGAGCCTATGGAAAAACGC
CAGCAACGCGGCCTTTTTACGGTTCCTGGCCTTTTGCTGGCCTTTTGCTCACATGTTCTTTCCTGCGTTA
TCCCCTGATTCTGTGGATAACCGTATTACCGCCATGCAT
Features (pLannotate 1.2.2; 17 found; start..end, strand, type, name):
     61..364     +  enhancer       CMV enhancer: human cytomegalovirus immediate early enhancer
    365..568     +  promoter       CMV promoter: human cytomegalovirus (CMV) immediate early promoter
    564..597     +  LTR            5' LTR (truncated) (fragment): truncated 5' long terminal repeat (LTR) from HIV-1
    613..631     +  promoter       T7 promoter: promoter for bacteriophage T7 RNA polymerase
    665..1381    +  CDS            EGFP: EGFP is a basic (constitutively fluorescent) green fluorescent protein published in 1996, derived from Aequorea victoria. It is reported to be a rapidly-maturing weak dimer with moderate acid sensitivity.
   1382..1402    +  misc_feature   MCS (fragment): multiple cloning site
   1403..8515    +  CDS            CNOT1: CNOT1_HUMAN - Also known as CDC39, KIAA1007, NOT1. Experimental evidence at protein level: Swiss-Prot protein existence level 1. Scaffolding component of the CCR4-NOT complex which is one of the major cellular mRNA deadenylases and is linked to various cellular processes including bulk mRNA degradation, miRNA-mediated repression, translational repression during translational initiation and general transcription regulation. Additional complex functions may be a consequence of its influence on mRNA expression. Its scaffolding function implies its interaction with the catalytic complex module and
   8519..8540    +  misc_feature   MCS (fragment): multiple cloning site
   8552..8636    +  CDS            large T antigen (fragment): large T antigen from SV40 (simian virus 40)
   8659..8780    +  polyA_signal   SV40 poly(A) signal: SV40 polyadenylation signal
   8814..9242    -  rep_origin     f1 ori (sequence partly withheld): f1 bacteriophage origin of replication; arrow indicates direction of (+) strand synthesis
   9269..9373    +  promoter       AmpR promoter: bla
   9375..9732    +  promoter       SV40 promoter: SV40 enhancer and early promoter
   9767..10561   +  CDS            NeoR/KanR: aminoglycoside phosphotransferase from Tn5; aph(3')-II (or nptII); confers resistance to neomycin, kanamycin, and G418 (Geneticin®)
  10582..10734   +  CDS            ble (fragment): BLE_KLEPN - Experimental evidence at protein level: Swiss-Prot protein existence level 1. Binding protein with a strong affinity to the bleomycin family of antibiotics. Binds to CL990; an antimitotic-antibiotic compound. From Klebsiella pneumoniae.
  10793..10840   +  polyA_signal   HSV TK poly(A) signal: herpes simplex virus thymidine kinase polyadenylation signal (Cole and Stacy, 1985)
  11169..11757   +  rep_origin     ori: high-copy-number ColE1/pMB1/pBR322/pUC origin of replication
