[The description below was written by a language model from this plasmid's Addgene catalogue record and pLannotate feature annotations shown in this document.]
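Description:
pT7-EGFP-C1-HsNot1iso2_J is an 11.9 kb mammalian expression plasmid that produces human CNOT1 (NOT1) isoform 2 fused to the C-terminus of EGFP. The catalogue lists the backbone as unknown, but the name and the annotated layout are consistent with an EGFP-C1-type vector into which a T7 promoter has been added. It is propagated in E. coli from a high-copy ColE1/pUC-type origin and also carries an f1 origin. A single NeoR/KanR (Tn5 aminoglycoside phosphotransferase) cassette is preceded by both a bacterial bla promoter and the SV40 early promoter and ends in the HSV TK polyadenylation signal. It therefore gives kanamycin resistance in bacteria and can support G418 selection in mammalian cells.

The expression unit starts with the CMV immediate-early enhancer and promoter, followed by a T7 promoter that would also allow transcription by T7 RNA polymerase. The EGFP coding sequence comes next, joined through a short multiple-cloning-site remnant to the roughly 7.1 kb CNOT1 open reading frame, and the unit ends with the SV40 poly(A) signal. The short annotated hits to an HIV-1 LTR, SV40 large T antigen and ble are probably sequence-similarity matches within standard vector regions rather than functional elements. Relative to the NCBI reference for isoform 2, the insert carries four silent changes and two amino-acid substitutions, G917E and R2353Q.

CNOT1 is the scaffolding subunit of the CCR4-NOT deadenylase complex. The associated publication concerns recruitment of cytoplasmic deadenylase complexes to miRNA targets by GW182 proteins, so the GFP-tagged protein would suit localisation or interaction studies in transfected human cells. The depositor sequence may be theoretical or only partly verified.
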