Addgene plasmid #146700: pT7-EGFP-C1-HsNot1iso2_J
Purpose: Mammalian Expression of HsNot1iso2
Depositing lab: Elisa Izaurralde. Depositing organization: Max Planck Institute for Developmental Biology. Publication: GW182 proteins directly recruit cytoplasmic deadenylase complexes to miRNA targets. Braun JE, Huntzinger E, Fauser M, Izaurralde E. Mol Cell. 2011 Oct 7;44(1):120-33. 10.1016/j.molcel.2011.09.007 PubMed 21981923.
Backbone
  Vector backbone: Unknown
  Vector type: Mammalian Expression
Growth in bacteria
  Bacterial resistance: Kanamycin, 50 μg/mL
  Growth temperature: 37°C
  Growth strain: DH5alpha
  Copy number: High Copy
Gene/Insert
  Gene/Insert name: HsNot1iso2
  Species: H. sapiens (human)
  Mutation: 4 silent and two non silent G917E and R2353Q mutations compared to the sequence of isoform 2 given by NCBI: EF553522.1
  Entrez Gene: CNOT1 (a.k.a. AD-005, CDC39, HPE12, NOT1, NOT1H, VIBOS)
  Cloning method: Unknown
Terms and licenses: Academic/Nonprofit Terms; Industry Terms: Not Available to Industry
Depositor comments: Plasmids from this collection were made available to the research community and donated after the lab closed. Please note that the sequence provided by the depositing laboratory may be theoretical/predicted or based on Sanger sequencing results. There may be discrepancies between sequencing results obtained by Addgene and the depositor sequence. If an Addgene verified sequence is not available, please contact before placing your order to request that our lab fully sequence the plasmid.
How to cite: pT7-EGFP-C1-HsNot1iso2_J was a gift from Elisa Izaurralde (Addgene plasmid # 146700 ; http://n2t.net/addgene:146700 ; RRID:Addgene_146700)
